>Addgene plasmid #224349 | pJExpress401-KDAC8 D101R | addgene full sequence | sequence record 448730 | Addgene NGS Result
CTCATGACCAAAATCCCTTAACGTGAGTTACGCGCGCGTCGTTCCACTGAGCGTCAGACCCCGTAGAAAA
GATCAAAGGATCTTCTTGAGATCCTTTTTTTCTGCGCGTAATCTGCTGCTTGCAAACAAAAAAACCACCG
CTACCAGCGGTGGTTTGTTTGCCGGATCAAGAGCTACCAACTCTTTTTCCGAAGGTAACTGGCTTCAGCA
GAGCGCAGATACCAAATACTGTTCTTCTAGTGTAGCCGTAGTTAGCCCACCACTTCAAGAACTCTGTAGC
ACCGCCTACATACCTCGCTCTGCTAATCCTGTTACCAGTGGCTGCTGCCAGTGGCGATAAGTCGTGTCTT
ACCGGGTTGGACTCAAGACGATAGTTACCGGATAAGGCGCAGCGGTCGGGCTGAACGGGGGGTTCGTGCA
CACAGCCCAGCTTGGAGCGAACGACCTACACCGAACTGAGATACCTACAGCGTGAGCTATGAGAAAGCGC
CACGCTTCCCGAAGGGAGAAAGGCGGACAGGTATCCGGTAAGCGGCAGGGTCGGAACAGGAGAGCGCACG
AGGGAGCTTCCAGGGGGAAACGCCTGGTATCTTTATAGTCCTGTCGGGTTTCGCCACCTCTGACTTGAGC
GTCGATTTTTGTGATGCTCGTCAGGGGGGCGGAGCCTATGGAAAAACGCCAGCAACGCGGCCTTTTTACG
GTTCCTGGCCTTTTGCTGGCCTTTTGCTCACATGTTCTTTCCTGCGTTATCCCCTGATTCTGTGGATAAC
CGTATTACCGCCTTTGAGTGAGCTGATACCGCTCGCCGCAGCCGAACGACCGAGCGCAGCGAGTCAGTGA
GCGAGGAAGCGGAAGGCGAGAGTAGGGAACTGCCAGGCATCAAACTAAGCAGAAGGCCCCTGACGGATGG
CCTTTTTGCGTTTCTACAAACTCTTTCTGTGTTGTAAAACGACGGCCAGTCTTAAGCTCGGGCCCCCTGG
GCGGTTCTGATAACGAGTAATCGTTAATCCGCAAATAACGTAAAAACCCGCTTCGGCGGGTTTTTTTATG
GGGGGAGTTTAGGGAAAGAGCATTTGTCAGAATATTTAAGGGCGCCTGTCACTTTGCTTGATATATGAGA
ATTATTTAACCTTATAAATGAGAAAAAAGCAACGCACTTTAAATAAGATACGTTGCTTTTTCGATTGATG
AACACCTATAATTAAACTATTCATCTATTATTTATGATTTTTTGTATATACAATATTTCTAGTTTGTTAA
AGAGAATTAAGAAAATAAATCTCGAAAATAATAAAGGGAAAATCAGTTTTTGATATCAAAATTATACATG
TCAACGATAATACAAAATATAATACAAACTATAAGATGTTATCAGTATTTATTATGCATTTAGAATAAAT
TTTGTGTCGCCCTTAATTGTGAGCGGATAACAATTACGAGCTTCATGCACAGTGAAATCATGAAAAATTT
ATTTGCTTTGTGAGCGGATAACAATTATAATATGTGGAATTGTGAGCGCTCACAATTCCACAACGGTTTC
CCTCTAGAAATAATTTTGTTTAACTTTTAGGAGGTAAAACATATGGAAGAGCCTGAAGAGCCTGCAGACA
GCGGCCAATCCCTGGTGCCGGTTTACATTTACAGCCCGGAATATGTGAGCATGTGCGATAGCTTGGCGAA
AATCCCTAAGCGCGCGAGCATGGTCCACAGCCTGATCGAGGCGTATGCGTTGCACAAACAAATGCGTATT
GTGAAACCGAAAGTGGCATCTATGGAGGAAATGGCTACCTTTCACACGGACGCGTACCTGCAACATCTGC
AGAAAGTGAGCCAAGAAGGTGACGATGATCACCCGGACAGCATTGAGTATGGCCTGGGATATCGTTGTCC
GGCCACGGAGGGTATTTTCGACTACGCGGCAGCAATCGGTGGTGCGACGATCACCGCGGCACAGTGTCTG
ATCGATGGCATGTGCAAGGTTGCCATCAATTGGAGCGGCGGTTGGCATCACGCGAAGAAAGACGAAGCAT
CCGGTTTCTGCTACCTGAACGATGCGGTTCTGGGCATCCTGCGTCTGCGCCGTAAGTTTGAACGCATTCT
GTACGTTGACCTGGATCTGCATCACGGTGATGGCGTCGAGGACGCCTTCTCCTTTACGAGCAAAGTCATG
ACCGTGTCTCTGCACAAGTTCAGCCCGGGTTTCTTTCCGGGTACCGGCGATGTTAGCGATGTTGGTCTGG
GTAAGGGCCGTTACTACAGCGTGAACGTTCCGATTCAGGATGGTATCCAGGACGAGAAATACTATCAGAT
CTGCGAAAGCGTGCTGAAGGAAGTTTACCAGGCTTTCAATCCGAAAGCCGTTGTCTTGCAGCTGGGTGCC
GACACGATCGCAGGTGACCCGATGTGCAGCTTCAATATGACCCCGGTGGGTATTGGTAAGTGTTTGAAAT
ACATTCTGCAATGGCAGCTGGCGACGCTGATTCTGGGTGGCGGTGGCTACAACTTGGCTAACACCGCGCG
TTGTTGGACCTATTTGACCGGTGTCATCCTGGGCAAGACCCTGAGCTCGGAAATTCCGGACCACGAGTTT
TTCACCGCTTATGGTCCGGATTATGTACTGGAGATCACTCCGTCTTGCCGTCCGGACCGCAACGAGCCAC
ACCGTATTCAACAAATTCTGAACTATATCAAAGGTAATCTGAAGCACGTCGTCGAGAATCTGTATTTTCA
GGGCCATCATCATCACCATCACTAACTCGAGCCCCAAGGGCGACACCCCCTAATTAGCCCGGGCGAAAGG
CCCAGTCTTTCGACTGAGCCTTTCGTTTTATTTGATGCCTGGCAGTTCCCTACTCTCGCATGGGGAGTCC
CCACACTACCATCGGCGCTACGGCGTTTCACTTCTGAGTTCGGCATGGGGTCAGGTGGGACCACCGCGCT
ACTGCCGCCAGGCAAACAAGGGGTGTTATGAGCCATATTCAGGTATAAATGGGCTCGCGATAATGTTCAG
AATTGGTTAATTGGTTGTAACACTGACCCCTATTTGTTTATTTTTCTAAATACATTCAAATATGTATCCG
CTCATGAGACAATAACCCTGATAAATGCTTCAATAATATTGAAAAAGGAAGAATATGAGCCATATTCAAC
GGGAAACGTCGAGGCCGCGATTAAATTCCAACATGGATGCTGATTTATATGGGTATAAATGGGCTCGCGA
TAATGTCGGGCAATCAGGTGCGACAATCTATCGCTTGTATGGGAAGCCCGATGCGCCAGAGTTGTTTCTG
AAACATGGCAAAGGTAGCGTTGCCAATGATGTTACAGATGAGATGGTCAGACTAAACTGGCTGACGGAAT
TTATGCCACTTCCGACCATCAAGCATTTTATCCGTACTCCTGATGATGCATGGTTACTCACCACTGCGAT
CCCCGGAAAAACAGCGTTCCAGGTATTAGAAGAATATCCTGATTCAGGTGAAAATATTGTTGATGCGCTG
GCAGTGTTCCTGCGCCGGTTGCACTCGATTCCTGTTTGTAATTGTCCTTTTAACAGCGATCGCGTATTTC
GCCTCGCTCAGGCGCAATCACGAATGAATAACGGTTTGGTTGATGCGAGTGATTTTGATGACGAGCGTAA
TGGCTGGCCTGTTGAACAAGTCTGGAAAGAAATGCATAAACTTTTGCCATTCTCACCGGATTCAGTCGTC
ACTCATGGTGATTTCTCACTTGATAACCTTATTTTTGACGAGGGGAAATTAATAGGTTGTATTGATGTTG
GACGAGTCGGAATCGCAGACCGATACCAGGATCTTGCCATCCTATGGAACTGCCTCGGTGAGTTTTCTCC
TTCATTACAGAAACGGCTTTTTCAAAAATATGGTATTGATAATCCTGATATGAATAAATTGCAATTTCAT
TTGATGCTCGATGAGTTTTTCTAAGCGGCGCGCCATCGAATGGCGCAAAACCTTTCGCGGTATGGCATGA
TAGCGCCCGGAAGAGAGTCAATTCAGGGTGGTGAATATGAAACCAGTAACGTTATACGATGTCGCAGAGT
ATGCCGGTGTCTCTTATCAGACCGTTTCCCGCGTGGTGAACCAGGCCAGCCACGTTTCTGCGAAAACGCG
GGAAAAAGTGGAAGCGGCGATGGCGGAGCTGAATTACATTCCCAACCGCGTGGCACAACAACTGGCGGGC
AAACAGTCGTTGCTGATTGGCGTTGCCACCTCCAGTCTGGCCCTGCACGCGCCGTCGCAAATTGTCGCGG
CGATTAAATCTCGCGCCGATCAACTGGGTGCCAGCGTGGTGGTGTCGATGGTAGAACGAAGCGGCGTCGA
AGCCTGTAAAGCGGCGGTGCACAATCTTCTCGCGCAACGCGTCAGTGGGCTGATCATTAACTATCCGCTG
GATGACCAGGATGCCATTGCTGTGGAAGCTGCCTGCACTAATGTTCCGGCGTTATTTCTTGATGTCTCTG
ACCAGACACCCATCAACAGTATTATTTTCTCCCATGAGGACGGTACGCGACTGGGCGTGGAGCATCTGGT
CGCATTGGGTCACCAGCAAATCGCGCTGTTAGCGGGCCCATTAAGTTCTGTCTCGGCGCGTCTGCGTCTG
GCTGGCTGGCATAAATATCTCACTCGCAATCAAATTCAGCCGATAGCGGAACGGGAAGGCGACTGGAGTG
CCATGTCCGGTTTTCAACAAACCATGCAAATGCTGAATGAGGGCATCGTTCCCACTGCGATGCTGGTTGC
CAACGATCAGATGGCGCTGGGCGCAATGCGCGCCATTACCGAGTCCGGGCTGCGCGTTGGTGCGGATATC
TCGGTAGTGGGATACGACGATACCGAAGATAGCTCATGTTATATCCCGCCGTTAACCACCATCAAACAGG
ATTTTCGCCTGCTGGGGCAAACCAGCGTGGACCGCTTGCTGCAACTCTCTCAGGGCCAGGCGGTGAAGGG
CAATCAGCTGTTGCCAGTCTCACTGGTGAAAAGAAAAACCACCCTGGCGCCCAATACGCAAACCGCCTCT
CCCCGCGCGTTGGCCGATTCATTAATGCAGCTGGCACGACAGGTTTCCCGACTGGAAAGCGGGCAGTGA
Features (pLannotate 1.2.2; 14 found; start..end, strand, type, name):
     86..674     +  rep_origin     ori: high-copy-number ColE1/pMB1/pBR322/pUC origin of replication
    899..916     +  terminator     rrnB T2 terminator (fragment): transcription terminator T2 from the E. coli rrnB gene
    941..960     -  CDS            lacZα (fragment): LacZα fragment of β-galactosidase; lacZ fragment
   1417..1433    +  protein_bind   lac operator: The lac repressor binds to the lac operator to inhibit transcription in E. coli. This inhibition can be relieved by adding lactose or isopropyl-β-D-thiogalactopyranoside (IPTG). lac repressor encoded by lacI
   1478..1494    +  protein_bind   lac operator: The lac repressor binds to the lac operator to inhibit transcription in E. coli. This inhibition can be relieved by adding lactose or isopropyl-β-D-thiogalactopyranoside (IPTG). lac repressor encoded by lacI
   1508..1527    +  protein_bind   lac operator (symmetric): The lac repressor binds to the lac operator to inhibit transcription in E. coli. This inhibition can be relieved by adding lactose or isopropyl-β-D-thiogalactopyranoside (IPTG). The symmetric lac operator was optimized for tight binding of lac repressor. lac repressor encoded by lacI
   1583..2713    +  CDS            HDAC8: HDAC8_HUMAN - Also known as HDACL1. Experimental evidence at protein level: Swiss-Prot protein existence level 1. Responsible for the deacetylation of lysine residues on the N-terminal part of the core histones (H2A, H2B, H3 and H4). Histone deacetylation gives a tag for epigenetic repression and plays an important role in transcriptional regulation, cell cycle progression and developmental events. Histone deacetylases act via the formation of large multiprotein complexes. Also involved in the deacetylation of cohesin complex protein SMC3 regulating release of cohesin complexes from chromatin.
   2794..2834    -  terminator     rrnB T1 terminator (fragment): transcription terminator T1 from the E. coli rrnB gene
   2836..2951    -  ncRNA          5S rRNA: Accession: RF00001 - 5S ribosomal RNA
   2982..3006    +  CDS            KanR (fragment): aminoglycoside phosphotransferase; aph(3')-Ia; confers resistance to kanamycin in bacteria or G418 (Geneticin®) in eukaryotes
   3036..3132    +  promoter       AmpR promoter (fragment): bla
   3135..3944    +  CDS            KanR: aminoglycoside phosphotransferase; aph(3')-Ia; confers resistance to kanamycin in bacteria or G418 (Geneticin®) in eukaryotes
   3953..4026    +  promoter       lacI promoter (fragment): lacI
   4027..5106    +  CDS            lacI: LACI_ECOLI - Experimental evidence at protein level: Swiss-Prot protein existence level 1. Repressor of the lactose operon. Binds allolactose as an inducer. From Escherichia coli (strain K12).
