[The description below was written by a language model from this plasmid's Addgene catalogue record and pLannotate feature annotations shown in this document.]
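Description:
pJExpress401-KDAC8 D101R is a 5.1 kb bacterial expression plasmid built on the commercial pJExpress401 backbone for producing a mutant form of human lysine deacetylase 8 (KDAC8, also known as HDAC8) in E. coli. It replicates from a high-copy ColE1/pUC-type origin and is selected with kanamycin through an aph(3')-Ia aminoglycoside phosphotransferase gene that appears to be driven by a fragment of the bla (AmpR) promoter. The plasmid also carries its own lacI gene with its native promoter, so lac repressor is supplied in cis regardless of the host strain.

The insert is a roughly 1.2 kb KDAC8 coding sequence, codon optimized for bacterial expression and cloned between NheI and XhoI sites that both remain intact. It is transcribed from a T5 promoter according to the catalogue record. The feature table does not annotate the promoter itself, but it shows three lac operators, including a symmetric high-affinity one, just upstream of the open reading frame. This arrangement keeps expression repressed until it is relieved by IPTG or lactose. rrnB-derived terminator fragments are annotated near the cassette, including one downstream of the coding region. The protein carries a C-terminal His6 tag that can be removed with TEV protease, which allows metal-affinity purification followed by tag cleavage.

The defining feature is the substitution of aspartate 101 by arginine. The depositor notes that the resulting enzyme has reduced catalytic activity relative to wild type. The associated study concerns KDAC8 substrate selectivity and an ionic interaction specific to this enzyme. The construct is therefore suited to making recombinant mutant protein for comparative biochemical and enzymatic analysis alongside wild-type KDAC8.
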