Addgene plasmid #224349: pJExpress401-KDAC8 D101R
Purpose: Expresses human KDAC8 (HDAC8) D101R in E. coli
Depositing lab: Terry Watt. Depositing organization: Xavier University of Louisiana. Publication: Lysine Deacetylase Substrate Selectivity: A Dynamic Ionic Interaction Specific to KDAC8. Toro TB, Swanier JS, Bezue JA, Broussard CG, Watt TJ. Biochemistry. 2021 Aug 24;60(33):2524-2536. doi: 10.1021/acs.biochem.1c00384. Epub 2021 Aug 6. PubMed 34357750.
Backbone
  Vector backbone: pJExpress401
  Backbone manufacturer: DNA 2.0
  Backbone size w/o insert (bp): 3936
  Total vector size (bp): 5109
  Vector type: Bacterial Expression
Growth in bacteria
  Bacterial resistance: Kanamycin, 50 μg/mL
  Growth temperature: 37°C
  Growth strain: DH5alpha
  Copy number: High Copy
Gene/Insert
  Gene/Insert name: KDAC8 (alt name: HDAC8)
  Species: H. sapiens (human)
  Insert size (bp): 1173
  Mutation: Aspartate 101 mutated to arginine
  Entrez Gene: HDAC8 (a.k.a. CDA07, CDLS5, HD8, HDACL1, KDAC8, MRXS6, RPD3, WTS)
  Promoter: T5
  Tag / fusion protein: TEV-cleavable His6 (C terminal on insert)
  Cloning method: Restriction Enzyme; 5′ cloning site NheI (not destroyed); 3′ cloning site XhoI (not destroyed)
  Sequencing primers: 5′ CTCGAAAATAATAAAGGGAAAATCAG; 3′ TGGTAGTGTGGGGACTC
Terms and licenses: Academic/Nonprofit Terms; Industry Terms
Depositor comments: Codon optimized for bacterial expression. The resulting protein has reduced catalytic activity compared to wild-type.
How to cite: pJExpress401-KDAC8 D101R was a gift from Terry Watt (Addgene plasmid # 224349 ; http://n2t.net/addgene:224349 ; RRID:Addgene_224349)
